>Addgene plasmid #33103 | pCMV-Flag-YAP-5SA/S94A | addgene full sequence | sequence record 220171 | Addgene NGS Result
[124 nt withheld, positions 1-124]
C
[91 nt withheld, positions 126-216]
A
[49 nt withheld, positions 218-266]
CCTTTGACGTTGGAGTCCACGTTCTTT
[37 nt withheld, positions 294-330]
ACCCTATCTCGGTCTATTCTTTTGATTTATAAGGGATTTTGCCGATTTCGGCCTATTGGTTAAAAAATGA
GCTGATTTAACAAAAATTTAACGCGAATTTTAACAAAATATTAACGCTTACAATTTCCATTCGCCATTCA
GGCTGCGCAACTGTTGGGAAGGGCGATCGGTGCGGGCCTCTTCGCTATTACGCCAGCTGGCGAAAGGGGG
ATGTGCTGCAAGGCGATTAAGTTGGGTAACGCCAGGGTTTTCCCAGTCACGACGTTGTAAAACGACGGCC
AGTGCCAAGCTGATCTATACATTGAATCAATATTGGCAATTAGCCATATTAGTCATTGGTTATATAGCAT
AAATCAATATTGGCTATTGGCCATTGCATACGTTGTATCTATATCATAATATGTACATTTATATTGGCTC
ATGTCCAATATGACCGCCATGTTGACATCGATTATTGACTAGTTATTAATAGTAATCAATTACGGGGTCA
TTAGTTCATAGCCCATATATGGAGTTCCGCGTTACATAACTTACGGTAAATGGCCCGCCTGGCTGACCGC
CCAACGACCCCCGCCCATTGACGTCAATAATGACGTATGTTCCCATAGTAACGCCAATAGGGACTTTCCA
TTGACGTCAATGGGTGGAGTATTTACGGTAAACTGCCCACTTGGCAGTACATCAAGTGTATCATATGCCA
AGTCCGCCCCCTATTGACGTCAATGACGGTAAATGGCCCGCCTGGCATTATGCCCAGTACATGACCTTAC
GGGACTTTCCTACTTGGCAGTACATCTACGTATTAGTCATCGCTATTACCATGGTGATGCGGTTTTGGCA
GTACACCAATGGGCGTGGATAGCGGTTTGACTCACGGGGATTTCCAAGTCTCCACCCCATTGACGTCAAT
GGGAGTTTGTTTTGGCACCAAAATCAACGGGACTTTCCAAAATGTCGTAATAACCCCGCCCCGTTGACGC
AAATGGGCGGTAGGCGTGTACGGTGGGAGGTCTATATAAGCAGAGCTCGTTTAGTGAACCGTCAGAATTG
ATCTACCATGGACTACAAAGACGATGACGACAAGCTTGCGGCCGCGAATTCAAGCTTAGCCACCATGGAC
TACAAAGACGATGACGATAAAGCAAGGCTCGAATCGGTACCTAAGGATCCCGGGCAGCAGCCGCCGCCTC
AACCGGCCCCCCAGGGCCAAGGGCAGCCGCCTTCGCAGCCCCCGCAGGGGCAGGGCCCGCCGTCCGGACC
CGGGCAACCGGCACCCGCGGCGACCCAGGCGGCGCCGCAGGCACCCCCCGCCGGGCATCAGATCGTGCAC
GTCCGCGGGGACGCGGAGACCGACCTGGAGGCGCTCTTCAACGCCGTCATGAACCCCAAGACGGCCAACG
TGCCCCAGACCGTGCCCATGAGGCTCCGGAAGCTGCCCGACGCCTTCTTCAAGCCGCCGGAGCCCAAATC
CCACTCCCGACAGGCCGCTACTGATGCAGGCACTGCAGGAGCCCTGACTCCACAGCATGTTCGAGCTCAT
GCCGCTCCAGCTGCTCTGCAGTTGGGAGCTGTTTCTCCTGGGACACTGACCCCCACTGGAGTAGTCTCTG
GCCCAGCAGCTACACCCACAGCTCAGCATCTTCGACAGGCTGCTTTTGAGATACCTGATGATGTACCTCT
GCCAGCAGGTTGGGAGATGGCAAAGACATCTTCTGGTCAGAGATACTTCTTAAATCACATCGATCAGACA
ACAACATGGCAGGACCCCAGGAAGGCCATGCTGTCCCAGATGAACGTCACAGCCCCCACCAGTCCACCAG
TGCAGCAGAATATGATGAACTCGGCTTCAGGTCCTCTTCCTGATGGATGGGAACAAGCCATGACTCAGGA
TGGAGAAATTTACTATATAAACCATAAGAACAAGACCACCTCTTGGCTAGACCCAAGGCTTGACCCTCGT
TTTGCCATGAACCAGAGAATCAGTCAGAGTGCTCCAGTGAAACAGCCACCACCCCTGGCTCCCCAGAGCC
CACAGGGAGGCGTCATGGGTGGCAGCAACTCCAACCAGCAGCAACAGATGCGACTGCAGCAACTGCAGAT
GGAGAAGGAGAGGCTGCGGCTGAAACAGCAAGAACTGCTTCGGCAGGAGTTAGCCCTGCGTAGCCAGTTA
CCAACACTGGAGCAGGATGGTGGGACTCAAAATCCAGTGTCTTCTCCCGGGATGTCTCAGGAATTGAGAA
CAATGACGACCAATAGCTCAGATCCTTTCCTTAACAGTGGCACCTATCACTCTCGAGATGAGGCTACAGA
CAGTGGACTAAGCATGAGCAGCTACAGTGTCCCTCGAACCCCAGATGACTTCCTGAACAGTGTGGATGAG
ATGGATACAGGTGATACTATCAACCAAAGCACCCTGCCCTCACAGCAGAACCGTTTCCCAGACTACCTTG
AAGCCATTCCTGGGACAAATGTGGACCTTGGAACACTGGAAGGAGATGGAATGAACATAGAAGGAGAGGA
GCTGATGCCAAGTCTGCAGGAAGCTTTGAGTTCTGACATCCTTAATGACATGGAGTCTGTTTTGGCTGCC
ACCAAGCTAGATAAAGAAAGCTTTCTTACATGGTTATAGAGCCCTCAGGCAGACTGAATTCTGCAGATAT
CCAGCACAGTGGCGGCCGCTCGAGTCTAGAGGATCCCGGGTGGCATCCCTGTGACCCCTCCCCAGTGCCT
CTCCTGGCCCTGGAAGTTGCCACTCCAGTGCCCACCAGCCTTGTCCTAATAAAATTAAGTTGCATCATTT
TGTCTGACTAGGTGTCCTTCTATAATATTATGGGGTGGAGGGGGGTGGTATGGAGCAAGGGGCAAGTTGG
GAAGACAACCTGTAGGGCCTGCGGGGTCTATTGGGAACCAAGCTGGAGTGCAGTGGCACAATCTTGGCTC
ACTGCAATCTCCGCCTCCTGGGTTCAAGCGATTCTCCTGCCTCAGCCTCCCGAGTTGTTGGGATTCCAGG
CATGCATGACCAGGCTCAGCTAATTTTTGTTTTTTTGGTAGAGACGGGGTTTCACCATATTGGCCAGGCT
GGTCTCCAACTCCTAATCTCAGGTGATCTACCCACCTTGGCCTCCCAAATTGCTGGGATTACAGGCGTGA
ACCACTGCTCCCTTCCCTGTCCTTCTGATTTTAAAATAACTATACCAGCAGGAGGACGTCCAGACACAGC
ATAGGCTACCTGGCCATGCCCAACCGGTGGGACATTTGAGTTGCTTGCTTGGCACTGTCCTCTCATGCGT
TGGGTCCACTCAGTAGATGCCTGTTGAATTGGGTACGCGGCCAGCTTGGCTGTGGAATGTGTGTCAGTTA
GGGTGTGGAAAGTCCCCAGGCTCCCCAGCAGGCAGAAGTATGCAAAGCATGCATCTCAATTAGTCAGCAA
CCAGGTGTGGAAAGTCCCCAGGCTCCCCAGCAGGCAGAAGTATGCAAAGCATGCATCTCAATTAGTCAGC
AACCATAGTCCCGCCCCTAACTCCGCCCATCCCGCCCCTAACTCCGCCCAGTTCCGCCCATTCTCCGCCC
CATGGCTGACTAATTTTTTTTATTTATGCAGAGGCCGAGGCCGCCTCGGCCTCTGAGCTATTCCAGAAGT
AGTGAGGAGGCTTTTTTGGAGGCCTAGGCTTTTGCAAAAAGCTCCTCGAGGAACTGAAAAACCAGAAAGT
TAATTCCCTATAGTGAGTCGTATTAAATTCGTAATCATGTCATAGCTGTTTCCTGTGTGAAATTGTTATC
CGCTCACAATTCCACACAACATACGAGCCGGAAGCATAAAGTGTAAAGCCTGGGGTGCCTAATGAGTGAG
CTAACTCACATTAATTGCGTTGCGCTCACTGCCCGCTTTCCAGTCGGGAAACCTGTCGTGCCAGCTGCAT
TAATGAATCGGCCAACGCGCGGGGAGAGGCGGTTTGCGTATTGGGCGCTCTTCCGCTTCCTCGCTCACTG
ACTCGCTGCGCTCGGTCGTTCGGCTGCGGCGAGCGGTATCAGCTCACTCAAAGGCGGTAATACGGTTATC
CACAGAATCAGGGGATAACGCAGGAAAGAACATGTGAGCAAAAGGCCAGCAAAAGGCCAGGAACCGTAAA
AAGGCCGCGTTGCTGGCGTTTTTCCATAGGCTCCGCCCCCCTGACGAGCATCACAAAAATCGACGCTCAA
GTCAGAGGTGGCGAAACCCGACAGGACTATAAAGATACCAGGCGTTTCCCCCTGGAAGCTCCCTCGTGCG
CTCTCCTGTTCCGACCCTGCCGCTTACCGGATACCTGTCCGCCTTTCTCCCTTCGGGAAGCGTGGCGCTT
TCTCATAGCTCACGCTGTAGGTATCTCAGTTCGGTGTAGGTCGTTCGCTCCAAGCTGGGCTGTGTGCACG
AACCCCCCGTTCAGCCCGACCGCTGCGCCTTATCCGGTAACTATCGTCTTGAGTCCAACCCGGTAAGACA
CGACTTATCGCCACTGGCAGCAGCCACTGGTAACAGGATTAGCAGAGCGAGGTATGTAGGCGGTGCTACA
GAGTTCTTGAAGTGGTGGCCTAACTACGGCTACACTAGAAGAACAGTATTTGGTATCTGCGCTCTGCTGA
AGCCAGTTACCTTCGGAAAAAGAGTTGGTAGCTCTTGATCCGGCAAACAAACCACCGCTGGTAGCGGTGG
TTTTTTTGTTTGCAAGCAGCAGATTACGCGCAGAAAAAAAGGATCTCAAGAAGATCCTTTGATCTTTTCT
ACGGGGTCTGACGCTCAGTGGAACGAAAACTCACGTTAAGGGATTTTGGTCATGAGATTATCAAAAAGGA
TCTTCACCTAGATCCTTTTAAATTAAAAATGAAGTTTTAAATCAATCTAAAGTATATATGAGTAAACTTG
GTCTGACAGTTACCAATGCTTAATCAGTGAGGCACCTATCTCAGCGATCTGTCTATTTCGTTCATCCATA
GTTGCCTGACTCCCCGTCGTGTAGATAACTACGATACGGGAGGGCTTACCATCTGGCCCCAGTGCTGCAA
TGATACCGCGAGACCCACGCTCACCGGCTCCAGATTTATCAGCAATAAACCAGCCAGCCGGAAGGGCCGA
GCGCAGAAGTGGTCCTGCAACTTTATCCGCCTCCATCCAGTCTATTAATTGTTGCCGGGAAGCTAGAGTA
AGTAGTTCGCCAGTTAATAGTTTGCGCAACGTTGTTGCCATTGCTACAGGCATCGTGGTGTCACGCTCGT
CGTTTGGTATGGCTTCATTCAGCTCCGGTTCCCAACGATCAAGGCGAGTTACATGATCCCCCATGTTGTG
CAAAAAAGCGGTTAGCTCCTTCGGTCCTCCGATCGTTGTCAGAAGTAAGTTGGCCGCAGTGTTATCACTC
ATGGTTATGGCAGCACTGCATAATTCTCTTACTGTCATGCCATCCGTAAGATGCTTTTCTGTGACTGGTG
AGTACTCAACCAAGTCATTCTGAGAATAGTGTATGCGGCGACCGAGTTGCTCTTGCCCGGCGTCAATACG
GGATAATACCGCGCCACATAGCAGAACTTTAAAAGTGCTCATCATTGGAAAACGTTCTTCGGGGCGAAAA
CTCTCAAGGATCTTACCGCTGTTGAGATCCAGTTCGATGTAACCCACTCGTGCACCCAACTGATCTTCAG
CATCTTTTACTTTCACCAGCGTTTCTGGGTGAGCAAAAACAGGAAGGCAAAATGCCGCAAAAAAGGGAAT
AAGGGCGACACGGAAATGTTGAATACTCATACTCTTCCTTTTTCAATATTATTGAAGCATTTATCAGGGT
TATTGTCTCATGAGCGGATACATATTTGAATGTATTTAGAAAAATAAACAAATAGGGGTTCCGCGCACAT
TTCCCCGAAAAGTGCCACCTG
Features (pLannotate 1.2.2; 17 found; start..end, strand, type, name):
      1..429     +  rep_origin     f1 ori (sequence partly withheld): f1 bacteriophage origin of replication; arrow indicates direction of (+) strand synthesis
    460..614     -  CDS            lacZα (fragment): LacZα fragment of β-galactosidase; lacZ fragment
    774..1153    +  enhancer       CMV enhancer: human cytomegalovirus immediate early enhancer
   1155..1354    +  promoter       CMV promoter: human cytomegalovirus (CMV) immediate early promoter
   1390..1410    +  CDS            3xFLAG (fragment): three tandem FLAG® epitope tags
   1447..1471    +  CDS            3xFLAG (fragment): three tandem FLAG® epitope tags
   1496..2956    +  CDS            YAP1: YAP1_HUMAN - Also known as YAP65. Experimental evidence at protein level: Swiss-Prot protein existence level 1. [Isoform 3]: Activates the C-terminal fragment (CTF) of ERBB4 (isoform 3). From Homo sapiens (Human).
   3028..3650    +  polyA_signal   hGH poly(A) signal: human growth hormone polyadenylation signal
   3679..4008    +  promoter       SV40 promoter: SV40 enhancer and early promoter
   4047..4065    -  promoter       T7 promoter: promoter for bacteriophage T7 RNA polymerase
   4103..4119    -  protein_bind   lac operator: The lac repressor binds to the lac operator to inhibit transcription in E. coli. This inhibition can be relieved by adding lactose or isopropyl-β-D-thiogalactopyranoside (IPTG). lac repressor encoded by lacI
   4127..4157    -  promoter       lac promoter: promoter for the E. coli lac operon
   4172..4193    -  protein_bind   CAP binding site: CAP binding activates transcription in the presence of cAMP. E. coli catabolite activator protein
   4206..4298    -  CDS            lacI (fragment): lac repressor; lacI; The lac repressor binds to the lac operator to inhibit transcription in E. coli. This inhibition can be relieved by adding lactose or isopropyl-β-D-thiogalactopyranoside (IPTG).
   4481..5069    -  rep_origin     ori: high-copy-number ColE1/pMB1/pBR322/pUC origin of replication
   5240..6100    -  CDS            AmpR: β-lactamase; bla; confers resistance to ampicillin, carbenicillin, and related antibiotics
   6101..6205    -  promoter       AmpR promoter: bla
