[The description below was written by a language model from this plasmid's Addgene catalogue record and pLannotate feature annotations shown in this document.]
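Description:
pCMV-Flag-YAP-5SA/S94A is a mammalian expression plasmid built on a pCMV backbone (about 4.5 kb without insert; the sequenced record is roughly 6.2 kb) that expresses an N-terminally Flag-tagged mutant of human YAP1, the transcriptional co-activator regulated by the Hippo pathway. It is propagated in E. coli through a high-copy ColE1/pUC-type origin and selected with ampicillin via the β-lactamase gene and its own promoter. An f1 phage origin is also present, along with backbone remnants of lac sequences (lacZα and lacI fragments, lac promoter/operator, CAP site) and a T7 promoter. No mammalian selection marker is annotated. An SV40 enhancer/early promoter element lies downstream of the expression cassette, but no coding sequence is annotated after it.

The expression cassette consists of the human CMV immediate-early enhancer and promoter, short Flag epitope sequences (annotated as partial matches to 3xFLAG), the YAP1 open reading frame, and a human growth hormone polyadenylation signal. The insert carries alanine substitutions at S61, S109, S127, S164 and S381 (the "5SA" set) plus S94A. From general knowledge, the five serines are the LATS kinase phosphorylation sites, whose loss renders YAP refractory to Hippo-mediated inhibition, while S94A disrupts binding to TEAD transcription factors. The depositor notes that S128A, S131A and S163A are also present as by-products of alanine scanning mutagenesis and are said not to affect function. In line with the associated study on TEAD-mediated, YAP-dependent gene induction and growth control, the construct is suited to transient transfection experiments testing which effects of constitutively active YAP require TEAD interaction, with the Flag tag allowing detection or immunoprecipitation.
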