Addgene plasmid #33103: pCMV-Flag-YAP-5SA/S94A
Depositing lab: Kunliang Guan. Depositing organization: University of California, San Diego (UCSD). Publication: TEAD mediates YAP-dependent gene induction and growth control. Zhao B, Ye X, Yu J, Li L, Li W, Li S, Yu J, Lin JD, Wang CY, Chinnaiyan AM, Lai ZC, Guan KL. Genes Dev. 2008 Jul 15. 22(14):1962-71. 10.1101/gad.1664408 PubMed 18579750.
Backbone
  Vector backbone: pCMV
  Backbone size w/o insert (bp): 4500
  Vector type: Mammalian Expression
Growth in bacteria
  Bacterial resistance: Ampicillin, 100 μg/mL
  Growth temperature: 37°C
  Growth strain: DH5alpha
  Copy number: Unknown
Gene/Insert
  Gene/Insert name: YAP
  Mutation: S61A, S94A, S109A, S127A, S164A, S381A
  Entrez Gene: YAP1 (a.k.a. COB1, YAP, YAP-1, YAP2, YAP65, YKI)
  Tag / fusion protein: Flag (N terminal on insert)
Terms and licenses: Academic/Nonprofit Terms; Industry Terms: Not Available to Industry
Depositor comments: From Depositor: S128A, S131A, and S163A are also present due to alanine scanning mutagenesis. However, they are not important and do not alter plasmid function.
How to cite: pCMV-Flag-YAP-5SA/S94A was a gift from Kunliang Guan (Addgene plasmid # 33103 ; http://n2t.net/addgene:33103 ; RRID:Addgene_33103)
