>Addgene plasmid #33103 | pCMV-Flag-YAP-5SA/S94A | addgene partial sequence | sequence record 41893 | hYAP1-R (5' GGCAGCCAAAACAGACTCCATGTCATT 3')
ACTCAAAGCTTCCTGCAGACTTGGCATCAGCTCCTCTCCTTCTATGTTCATTCCATCTCCTTCCAGTGTT
CCAAGGTCCACATTTGTCCCAGGAATGGCTTCAAGGTAGTCTGGGAAACGGTTCTGCTGTGAGGGCAGGG
TGCTTTGGTTGATAGTATCACCTGTATCCATCTCATCCACACTGTTCAGGAAGTCATCTGGGGTTCGAGG
GACACTGTAGCTGCTCATGCTTAGTCCACTGTCTGTAGCCTCATCTCGAGAGTGATAGGTGCCACTGTTA
AGGAAAGGATCTGAGCTATTGGTCGTCATTGTTCTCAATTCCTGAGACATCCCGGGAGAAGACACTGGAT
TTTGAGTCCCACCATCCTGCTCCAGTGTTGGTAACTGGCTACGCAGGGCTAACTCCTGCCGAAGCAGTTC
TTGCTGTTTCAGCCGCAGCCTCTCCTTCTCCATCTGCAGTTGCTGCAGTCGCATCTGTTGCTGCTGGTTG
GAGTTGCTGCCACCCATGACGCCTCCCTGTGGGCTCTGGGGAGCCAGGGGTGGTGGCTGTTTCACTGGAG
CACTCTGACTGATTCTCTGGTTCATGGCAAAACGAGGGTCAAGCCTTGGGTCTAGCCAAGAGGTGGTCTT
GTTCTTATGGTTTATATAGTAAATTTCTCCATCCTGAGTCATGGCTTGTTCCCATCCATCAGGAAGAGGA
CCTGAAGCCGAGTTCATCATATTCTGCTGCACTGGTGGACTGGTGGGGGCTGTGAC
