>Addgene plasmid #33103 | pCMV-Flag-YAP-5SA/S94A | addgene partial sequence | sequence record 43087 | CMV-F 5'-CGCAAATGGGCGGTAGGCGTG-3'
ACCGTCAGAATTGATCTACCATGGACTACAAAGACGATGACGACAAGCTTGCGGCCGCGAATTCAAGCTT
AGCCACCATGGACTACAAAGACGATGACGATAAAGCAAGGCTCGAATCGGTACCTAAGGATCCCGGGCAG
CAGCCGCCGCCTCAACCGGCCCCCCAGGGCCAAGGGCAGCCGCCTTCGCAGCCCCCGCAGGGGCAGGGCC
CGCCGTCCGGACCCGGGCAACCGGCACCCGCGGCGACCCAGGCGGCGCCGCAGGCACCCCCCGCCGGGCA
TCAGATCGTGCACGTCCGCGGGGACGCGGAGACCGACCTGGAGGCGCTCTTCAACGCCGTCATGAACCCC
AAGACGGCCAACGTGCCCCAGACCGTGCCCATGAGGCTCCGGAAGCTGCCCGACGCCTTCTTCAAGCCGC
CGGAGCCCAAATCCCACTCCCGACAGGCCGCTACTGATGCAGGCACTGCAGGAGCCCTGACTCCACAGCA
TGTTCGAGCTCATGCCGCTCCAGCTGCTCTGCAGTTGGGAGCTGTTTCTCCTGGGACACTGACCCCCACT
GGAGTAGTCTCTGGCCCAGCAGCTACACCCACAGCTCAGCATCTTCGACAGGCTGCTTTTGAGATACCTG
ATGATGTACCTCTGCCAGCAGGTTGGGAGATGGCAAAGACATCTTCTGGTCAGAGATACTTCTTAAATCA
CATCGATCAGACAACAACATGGCAGGACCCCAGGAAGGCCATGCTGTCCCAGATGAACGTCACAGCCCCC
ACCAGTCCACCAGTGCAGCAGAATATGATGAACTCGGCTTCA
